Addgene plasmid #172322: pcDNA3-TrxRFP2
Purpose: an improved fluorescent biosensor for thioredoxin redox
Depositing lab: Huiwang Ai. Publication: Improved Red Fluorescent Redox Indicators for Monitoring Cytosolic and Mitochondrial Thioredoxin Redox Dynamics. Pang Y, Zhang H, Ai HW. Biochemistry. 2022 Mar 1;61(5):377-384. doi: 10.1021/acs.biochem.1c00634. Epub 2022 Feb 8. PubMed 35133140.
Backbone
  Vector backbone: pcDNA3
  Vector type: Mammalian Expression
  Selectable markers: Neomycin (select with G418)
Growth in bacteria
  Bacterial resistance: Ampicillin, 100 μg/mL
  Growth temperature: 37°C
  Growth strain: DH5alpha
  Copy number: High Copy
Gene/Insert
  Gene/Insert name: TrxRFP2, an improved version from TrxRFP1
  Species: Synthetic
  Insert size (bp): 1311
  Promoter: CMV
  Tag / fusion protein: His-tag (N terminal on insert)
  Cloning method: Gibson Cloning
  Sequencing primers: 5′ CMV-Forward; 3′ BGH-Reverse
Terms and licenses: Academic/Nonprofit Terms; Industry Terms: Not Available to Industry
How to cite: pcDNA3-TrxRFP2 was a gift from Huiwang Ai (Addgene plasmid # 172322 ; http://n2t.net/addgene:172322 ; RRID:Addgene_172322)
