[The description below was written by a language model from this plasmid's Addgene catalogue record and pLannotate feature annotations shown in this document.]
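Description:
pcDNA3-TrxRFP2 is a mammalian expression plasmid (about 6.7 kb) built on the pcDNA3 backbone that encodes TrxRFP2, a synthetic, genetically encoded red fluorescent biosensor for the redox state of thioredoxin, described as an improved version of TrxRFP1. It is maintained in E. coli at high copy through a ColE1/pUC-type origin with ampicillin selection from the β-lactamase gene. An f1 origin is also present. For stable mammalian lines, a neomycin phosphotransferase cassette driven by the SV40 early promoter and ended by the SV40 polyadenylation signal allows G418 selection.

The sensor open reading frame, recorded as a 1,311 bp insert placed by Gibson cloning, sits downstream of the CMV immediate early enhancer and promoter and is terminated by the bovine growth hormone polyadenylation signal. The annotation shows an N-terminal leader made up of a His tag, the T7 gene 10 leader and an Xpress epitope with its enterokinase site. This is followed by human thioredoxin 1 (TXN), an intervening linker region, and a red fluorescent protein segment. The automated annotation matches that segment to HyPerRed, which probably reflects similarity to a related redox-sensitive red fluorescent protein scaffold rather than an actual peroxide sensor. Fusing thioredoxin to a redox-responsive fluorescent protein in this way is intended to couple the oxidation state of thioredoxin to a change in red fluorescence. Flanking T7 and SP6 promoters are standard pcDNA3 elements. Several short hits (HIV LTR, calmodulin-binding peptide, ble and lacI fragments) look like incidental or residual matches. The construct is used for transient or stable expression in mammalian cells to image thioredoxin redox dynamics. No targeting signal is annotated.
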