Features (pLannotate 1.2.2; 26 found; start..end, strand, type, name):
      1..380     +  enhancer       CMV enhancer: human cytomegalovirus immediate early enhancer
    381..584     +  promoter       CMV promoter: human cytomegalovirus (CMV) immediate early promoter
    580..613     +  LTR            5' LTR (truncated) (fragment): truncated 5' long terminal repeat (LTR) from HIV-1
    629..647     +  promoter       T7 promoter: promoter for bacteriophage T7 RNA polymerase
    682..702     +  CDS            capTEV™ (fragment): composite tag for in vivo biotinylation, TEV protease cleavage, and 6xHis tagging
    703..735     +  CDS            T7 tag (gene 10 leader): leader peptide from bacteriophage T7 gene 10 promotes efficient translation in E. coli
    739..762     +  CDS            Xpress™ tag: Xpress™ epitope tag, including an enterokinase recognition and cleavage site
    778..1092    +  CDS            TXN: THIO_HUMAN - Also known as TRDX, TRX, TRX1. Experimental evidence at protein level: Swiss-Prot protein existence level 1. ADF augments the expression of the interleukin-2 receptor TAC (IL2R/P55). From Homo sapiens (Human).
   1195..1215    +  CDS            calmodulin-binding peptide (fragment): calmodulin-binding peptide from avian smooth muscle myosin light chain kinase
   1221..1947    +  CDS            HyPerRed (fragment): red fluorescent genetically encoded indicator for H2O2 ()
   1996..2014    -  promoter       SP6 promoter: promoter for bacteriophage SP6 RNA polymerase
   2040..2264    +  polyA_signal   bGH poly(A) signal: bovine growth hormone polyadenylation signal
   2268..2289    +  promoter       SV40 promoter (fragment): SV40 enhancer and early promoter
   2310..2738    +  rep_origin     f1 ori (sequence partly withheld): f1 bacteriophage origin of replication; arrow indicates direction of (+) strand synthesis
   2752..3081    +  promoter       SV40 promoter: SV40 enhancer and early promoter
   3148..3939    +  CDS            neo: KKA2_KLEPN - Also known as kan, nptII. Experimental evidence at protein level: Swiss-Prot protein existence level 1. Resistance to kanamycin, neomycin, paromomycin, ribostamycin, butirosin and gentamicin B. From Klebsiella pneumoniae.
   3963..4121    +  CDS            ble (fragment): BLE_KLEPN - Experimental evidence at protein level: Swiss-Prot protein existence level 1. Binding protein with a strong affinity to the bleomycin family of antibiotics. Binds to CL990; an antimitotic-antibiotic compound. From Klebsiella pneumoniae.
   4116..4237    +  polyA_signal   SV40 poly(A) signal: SV40 polyadenylation signal
   4310..4326    -  protein_bind   lac operator: The lac repressor binds to the lac operator to inhibit transcription in E. coli. This inhibition can be relieved by adding lactose or isopropyl-β-D-thiogalactopyranoside (IPTG). lac repressor encoded by lacI
   4334..4364    -  promoter       lac promoter: promoter for the E. coli lac operon
   4379..4400    -  protein_bind   CAP binding site: CAP binding activates transcription in the presence of cAMP. E. coli catabolite activator protein
   4413..4505    -  CDS            lacI (fragment): lac repressor; lacI; The lac repressor binds to the lac operator to inhibit transcription in E. coli. This inhibition can be relieved by adding lactose or isopropyl-β-D-thiogalactopyranoside (IPTG).
   4688..5276    -  rep_origin     ori: high-copy-number ColE1/pMB1/pBR322/pUC origin of replication
   5447..6307    -  CDS            AmpR: β-lactamase; bla; confers resistance to ampicillin, carbenicillin, and related antibiotics
   6308..6412    -  promoter       AmpR promoter: bla
   6471..6523    -  misc_feature   bom (fragment): basis of mobility region from pBR322
>Addgene plasmid #172322 | pcDNA3-TrxRFP2 | addgene full sequence | sequence record 338897 | Addgene NGS Result
GACATTGATTATTGACTAGTTATTAATAGTAATCAATTACGGGGTCATTAGTTCATAGCCCATATATGGA
GTTCCGCGTTACATAACTTACGGTAAATGGCCCGCCTGGCTGACCGCCCAACGACCCCCGCCCATTGACG
TCAATAATGACGTATGTTCCCATAGTAACGCCAATAGGGACTTTCCATTGACGTCAATGGGTGGAGTATT
TACGGTAAACTGCCCACTTGGCAGTACATCAAGTGTATCATATGCCAAGTACGCCCCCTATTGACGTCAA
TGACGGTAAATGGCCCGCCTGGCATTATGCCCAGTACATGACCTTATGGGACTTTCCTACTTGGCAGTAC
ATCTACGTATTAGTCATCGCTATTACCATGGTGATGCGGTTTTGGCAGTACATCAATGGGCGTGGATAGC
GGTTTGACTCACGGGGATTTCCAAGTCTCCACCCCATTGACGTCAATGGGAGTTTGTTTTGGCACCAAAA
TCAACGGGACTTTCCAAAATGTCGTAACAACTCCGCCCCATTGACGCAAATGGGCGGTAGGCGTGTACGG
TGGGAGGTCTATATAAGCAGAGCTCTCTGGCTAACTAGAGAACCCACTGCTTACTGGCTTATCGAAATTA
ATACGACTCACTATAGGGAGACCCAAGCTTGCCGCCACCATGGGAGGTTCTCATCATCATCATCATCATG
GTATGGCTAGCATGACTGGTGGACAGCAAATGGGTCGGGATCTGTACGACGATGACGATAAGGATCCGAG
CTCGAGCATGGTTAAACAGATCGAATCTAAAACCGCGTTCCAGGAAGCGCTGGATGCGACGGGTGACAAA
CTGGTTGTTGTTGACTTCTCTGCGACCTGGTGCGGTCCGTGCAAAATGATCAAACCGTTCTTCCACTCTC
TGTCTGAAAAATACTCTAACGTTATCTTCCTGGGAGTTGACGTTGACGACTCCCAGGACGTTACGTCCGA
ATCCGAAGTTAAATCCATGCCGACCTTCCAGTTCTTCAAAAAAGGTCAGAAAGTTGGTGAATTCTCTGGT
GCGGACAAAGAAAAACTGGAAGCGACCATCAACGAACTGGTTGGTGGCAGTGGTGGCGGCAGTAGTGGCG
GTGGAGGGAGCGGAGGGGGGGGAAGCGGGGGAGGTGGAAGTGGCGGGGGAGGTAGTGGGGGCGAGCTTAG
TTGCGCTATAAGTCGGCTGAGCTCACCCGTGGTTTCCGAGCGGATGTACCCCGAGGACGGCGCCCTGAAG
AGCGAGATCAAGAAGGGGCTAAGGCTGAAGGACGGCGGCCACTACGCCGCCGAGGTCAAGACCACCTACA
AGGCCAAGAAGCCCGTGCAGCTGCCCGGCGCCTACATCGTCGACATCAAGTTGGACATCGTGTCCCACAA
CGAGGACTACACCATCGTGGAACAATACGAACGCGCCGAGGGCCGCCACTCCACCGGCGGCATGGACGAG
CTGTACAAGGGAGGTACAGGCGGGAGTCTGGTGAGCAAGGGCGAGGAGGTTAACATGGCCATCATCAAGG
AGTTCATGCGCTTCAAGGTGCACATGGAGGGCTCCGTGAACGGCCACGAGTTCGAGATCGAGGGCGAGGG
CGAGGGCCGCCCCTACGAGGCCTTTCAGACCGCTAAGCTGAAGGTGACCAAGGGTGGCCCCCTGCCCTTC
GCCTGGGACATCCTGTCCCCTCAGTTCATGTACGGCTCCAAGGCCTACATTAAGCACCCAGCCGACATCC
CCGACTACTTCAAGCTGTCCTTCCCCGAGGGCTTCAGGTGGGAGCGCGTGATGAACTTCGAGGACGGCGG
CATTATTCACGTTAACCAGGACTCCTCCCTGCAGGACGGCGTATTCATCTACAAGGTGAAGCTGCGCGGC
ACCAACTTCCCCCCCGACGGCCCCGTAATGCAGAAGAAGACCATGGGCTGGGAGGCTACGCGTGACCAAA
GGTGCTCCAGTCAGGCTTAATCTAGAGGGCCCTATTCTATAGTGTCACCTAAATGCTAGAGCTCGCTGAT
CAGCCTCGACTGTGCCTTCTAGTTGCCAGCCATCTGTTGTTTGCCCCTCCCCCGTGCCTTCCTTGACCCT
GGAAGGTGCCACTCCCACTGTCCTTTCCTAATAAAATGAGGAAATTGCATCGCATTGTCTGAGTAGGTGT
CATTCTATTCTGGGGGGTGGGGTGGGGCAGGACAGCAAGGGGGAGGATTGGGAAGACAATAGCAGGCATG
CTGGGGATGCGGTGGGCTCTATGGCTTCTGAGGCGGAAAGAACCAGCTGGGGCTCTAGGGGGTATCCCC
[124 nt withheld, positions 2310-2433]
C
[91 nt withheld, positions 2435-2525]
A
[49 nt withheld, positions 2527-2575]
CCTTTGACGTTGGAGTCCACGTTCTTT
[37 nt withheld, positions 2603-2639]
ACCCTATCTCGGTCTATTCTTTTGATTTATAAGGGATTTTGCCGATTTCGGCCTATTGGTTAAAAAATGA
GCTGATTTAACAAAAATTTAACGCGAATTAATTCTGTGGAATGTGTGTCAGTTAGGGTGTGGAAAGTCCC
CAGGCTCCCCAGCAGGCAGAAGTATGCAAAGCATGCATCTCAATTAGTCAGCAACCAGGTGTGGAAAGTC
CCCAGGCTCCCCAGCAGGCAGAAGTATGCAAAGCATGCATCTCAATTAGTCAGCAACCATAGTCCCGCCC
CTAACTCCGCCCATCCCGCCCCTAACTCCGCCCAGTTCCGCCCATTCTCCGCCCCATGGCTGACTAATTT
TTTTTATTTATGCAGAGGCCGAGGCCGCCTCTGCCTCTGAGCTATTCCAGAAGTAGTGAGGAGGCTTTTT
TGGAGGCCTAGGCTTTTGCAAAAAGCTCCCGGGAGCTTGTATATCCATTTTCGGATCTGATCAAGAGACA
GGATGAGGATCGTTTCGCATGATTGAACAAGATGGATTGCACGCAGGTTCTCCGGCCGCTTGGGTGGAGA
GGCTATTCGGCTATGACTGGGCACAACAGACAATCGGCTGCTCTGATGCCGCCGTGTTCCGGCTGTCAGC
GCAGGGGCGCCCGGTTCTTTTTGTCAAGACCGACCTGTCCGGTGCCCTGAATGAACTGCAGGACGAGGCA
GCGCGGCTATCGTGGCTGGCCACGACGGGCGTTCCTTGCGCAGCTGTGCTCGACGTTGTCACTGAAGCGG
GAAGGGACTGGCTGCTATTGGGCGAAGTGCCGGGGCAGGATCTCCTGTCATCTCACCTTGCTCCTGCCGA
GAAAGTATCCATCATGGCTGATGCAATGCGGCGGCTGCATACGCTTGATCCGGCTACCTGCCCATTCGAC
CACCAAGCGAAACATCGCATCGAGCGAGCACGTACTCGGATGGAAGCCGGTCTTGTCGATCAGGATGATC
TGGACGAAGAGCATCAGGGGCTCGCGCCAGCCGAACTGTTCGCCAGGCTCAAGGCGCGCATGCCCGACGG
CGAGGATCTCGTCGTGACCCATGGCGATGCCTGCTTGCCGAATATCATGGTGGAAAATGGCCGCTTTTCT
GGATTCATCGACTGTGGCCGGCTGGGTGTGGCGGACCGCTATCAGGACATAGCGTTGGCTACCCGTGATA
TTGCTGAAGAGCTTGGCGGCGAATGGGCTGACCGCTTCCTCGTGCTTTACGGTATCGCCGCTCCCGATTC
GCAGCGCATCGCCTTCTATCGCCTTCTTGACGAGTTCTTCTGAGCGGGACTCTGGGGTTCGAAATGACCG
ACCAAGCGACGCCCAACCTGCCATCACGAGATTTCGATTCCACCGCCGCCTTCTATGAAAGGTTGGGCTT
CGGAATCGTTTTCCGGGACGCCGGCTGGATGATCCTCCAGCGCGGGGATCTCATGCTGGAGTTCTTCGCC
CACCCCAACTTGTTTATTGCAGCTTATAATGGTTACAAATAAAGCAATAGCATCACAAATTTCACAAATA
AAGCATTTTTTTCACTGCATTCTAGTTGTGGTTTGTCCAAACTCATCAATGTATCTTATCATGTCTGTAT
ACCGTCGACCTCTAGCTAGAGCTTGGCGTAATCATGGTCATAGCTGTTTCCTGTGTGAAATTGTTATCCG
CTCACAATTCCACACAACATACGAGCCGGAAGCATAAAGTGTAAAGCCTGGGGTGCCTAATGAGTGAGCT
AACTCACATTAATTGCGTTGCGCTCACTGCCCGCTTTCCAGTCGGGAAACCTGTCGTGCCAGCTGCATTA
ATGAATCGGCCAACGCGCGGGGAGAGGCGGTTTGCGTATTGGGCGCTCTTCCGCTTCCTCGCTCACTGAC
TCGCTGCGCTCGGTCGTTCGGCTGCGGCGAGCGGTATCAGCTCACTCAAAGGCGGTAATACGGTTATCCA
CAGAATCAGGGGATAACGCAGGAAAGAACATGTGAGCAAAAGGCCAGCAAAAGGCCAGGAACCGTAAAAA
GGCCGCGTTGCTGGCGTTTTTCCATAGGCTCCGCCCCCCTGACGAGCATCACAAAAATCGACGCTCAAGT
CAGAGGTGGCGAAACCCGACAGGACTATAAAGATACCAGGCGTTTCCCCCTGGAAGCTCCCTCGTGCGCT
CTCCTGTTCCGACCCTGCCGCTTACCGGATACCTGTCCGCCTTTCTCCCTTCGGGAAGCGTGGCGCTTTC
TCATAGCTCACGCTGTAGGTATCTCAGTTCGGTGTAGGTCGTTCGCTCCAAGCTGGGCTGTGTGCACGAA
CCCCCCGTTCAGCCCGACCGCTGCGCCTTATCCGGTAACTATCGTCTTGAGTCCAACCCGGTAAGACACG
ACTTATCGCCACTGGCAGCAGCCACTGGTAACAGGATTAGCAGAGCGAGGTATGTAGGCGGTGCTACAGA
GTTCTTGAAGTGGTGGCCTAACTACGGCTACACTAGAAGAACAGTATTTGGTATCTGCGCTCTGCTGAAG
CCAGTTACCTTCGGAAAAAGAGTTGGTAGCTCTTGATCCGGCAAACAAACCACCGCTGGTAGCGGTGGTT
TTTTTGTTTGCAAGCAGCAGATTACGCGCAGAAAAAAAGGATCTCAAGAAGATCCTTTGATCTTTTCTAC
GGGGTCTGACGCTCAGTGGAACGAAAACTCACGTTAAGGGATTTTGGTCATGAGATTATCAAAAAGGATC
TTCACCTAGATCCTTTTAAATTAAAAATGAAGTTTTAAATCAATCTAAAGTATATATGAGTAAACTTGGT
CTGACAGTTACCAATGCTTAATCAGTGAGGCACCTATCTCAGCGATCTGTCTATTTCGTTCATCCATAGT
TGCCTGACTCCCCGTCGTGTAGATAACTACGATACGGGAGGGCTTACCATCTGGCCCCAGTGCTGCAATG
ATACCGCGAGACCCACGCTCACCGGCTCCAGATTTATCAGCAATAAACCAGCCAGCCGGAAGGGCCGAGC
GCAGAAGTGGTCCTGCAACTTTATCCGCCTCCATCCAGTCTATTAATTGTTGCCGGGAAGCTAGAGTAAG
TAGTTCGCCAGTTAATAGTTTGCGCAACGTTGTTGCCATTGCTACAGGCATCGTGGTGTCACGCTCGTCG
TTTGGTATGGCTTCATTCAGCTCCGGTTCCCAACGATCAAGGCGAGTTACATGATCCCCCATGTTGTGCA
AAAAAGCGGTTAGCTCCTTCGGTCCTCCGATCGTTGTCAGAAGTAAGTTGGCCGCAGTGTTATCACTCAT
GGTTATGGCAGCACTGCATAATTCTCTTACTGTCATGCCATCCGTAAGATGCTTTTCTGTGACTGGTGAG
TACTCAACCAAGTCATTCTGAGAATAGTGTATGCGGCGACCGAGTTGCTCTTGCCCGGCGTCAATACGGG
ATAATACCGCGCCACATAGCAGAACTTTAAAAGTGCTCATCATTGGAAAACGTTCTTCGGGGCGAAAACT
CTCAAGGATCTTACCGCTGTTGAGATCCAGTTCGATGTAACCCACTCGTGCACCCAACTGATCTTCAGCA
TCTTTTACTTTCACCAGCGTTTCTGGGTGAGCAAAAACAGGAAGGCAAAATGCCGCAAAAAAGGGAATAA
GGGCGACACGGAAATGTTGAATACTCATACTCTTCCTTTTTCAATATTATTGAAGCATTTATCAGGGTTA
TTGTCTCATGAGCGGATACATATTTGAATGTATTTAGAAAAATAAACAAATAGGGGTTCCGCGCACATTT
CCCCGAAAAGTGCCACCTGACGTCGACGGATCGGGAGATCTCCCGATCCCCTATGGTGCACTCTCAGTAC
AATCTGCTCTGATGCCGCATAGTTAAGCCAGTATCTGCTCCCTGCTTGTGTGTTGGAGGTCGCTGAGTAG
TGCGCGAGCAAAATTTAAGCTACAACAAGGCAAGGCTTGACCGACAATTGCATGAAGAATCTGCTTAGGG
TTAGGCGTTTTGCGCTGCTTCGCGATGTACGGGCCAGATATACGCGTT
